>Addgene plasmid #227901 | pML460_MAP1LC3B-N-term_XTEN80-mEGFP-3xHA_pTMPLT | addgene full sequence | sequence record 457382 | Addgene NGS Result
GTCATTCTGAGAATAGTGTATGCGGCGACCGAGTTGCTCTTGCCCGGCGTCAATACGGGATAATACCGCG
CCACATAGCAGAACTTTAAAAGTGCTCATCATTGGAAAACGTTCTTCGGGGCGAAAACTCTCAAGGATCT
TACCGCTGTTGAGATCCAGTTCGATGTAACCCACTCGTGCACCCAACTGATCTTCAGCATCTTTTACTTT
CACCAGCGTTTCTGGGTGAGCAAAAACAGGAAGGCAAAATGCCGCAAAAAAGGGAATAAGGGCGACACGG
AAATGTTGAATACTCATACTCTTCCTTTTTCAATATTATTGAAGCATTTATCAGGGTTATTGTCTCATGA
GCGGATACATATTTGAATGTATTTAGAAAAATAAACAAATAGGGGTTCCGCGCACATTTCCCCGAAAAGT
GCCAGATACCTGAAACAAAACCCATCGTACGGCCAAGGAAGTCTCCAATAACTGTGATCCACCACAAGCG
CCAGGGTTTTCCCAGTCACGACGTTGTAAAACGACGGCCAGTCATGCATAATCCGCACGCATCTGGAATA
AGGAAGTCTCCAATAACTGTGATCCACCACAAGCGCCAGGGTTTTCCCAGTCACGACGTTGTAAAACGAC
GGCCAGTCATGCATAATCCGCACGCATCTGGAATAAGGAAGTGCCATTCCGCCTGACCTGGAGCTTACTG
GTGTCACTTCAGGATGGTCGGATTTGCCCCATGTCCCTTCCTCTGACCCCTCCCTCAAGAGTGCCCCGGG
ACACCCCGCCTGTGGCTCAGCCTCCCCCGCCCCGCGCTGCCATCTCCTCAGGGCCGGGCAGCAGGCTCCC
GAGCGCCCACAGACCCGGGGTGCGGCCCAGCCCACAACCGTCACCTCAGGGGCCTCAGGCGCCCAGCGGT
GCTGGGCGGGGCTGGGGCACGACCGGGAGCATGCGCAGAGCGCGCGTTTCGCCCATCGCGCACGCGCACA
CACCTGCTCCGCCCCCACGCTGCGTGCCGCTGCTGGGTTCCGCCACGCCCGTCATGGCGGCGGCCCCGGC
CGGCTCTGGCCCCGCCCCTCGGTGACGCGTCGCGAGTCACCTGACCAGGCTGCGGGCTGAGGAGATACAA
GGGAAGTGGCTATCGCCAGAGTCGGATTCGCCGCCGCAGCAGCCGCCGCCCCCGGGAGCCGCCGGGACCC
TCGCGTCGTCGCCGCCGCCGCCGCCCAGATCCCTGCACCATGTCTGGTGGTACTTCCGGGTATCCATACG
ATGTTCCAGATTACGCTTATCCGTATGACGTCCCGGACTATGCATACCCCTATGATGTACCCGACTACGC
CGCTGGAGCTGGCGTGAGCAAGGGCGAGGAGCTGTTCACCGGGGTGGTGCCCATCCTGGTCGAGCTGGAC
GGCGACGTAAACGGCCACAAGTTCAGCGTGTCCGGCGAGGGCGAGGGCGATGCCACCTACGGCAAGCTGA
CCCTGAAGTTCATCTGCACCACCGGCAAGCTGCCCGTGCCCTGGCCCACCCTCGTGACCACCCTGACCTA
CGGCGTGCAGTGCTTCAGCCGCTACCCCGACCACATGAAGCAGCACGACTTCTTCAAGTCCGCCATGCCC
GAAGGCTACGTCCAGGAGCGCACCATCTTCTTCAAGGACGACGGCAACTACAAGACCCGCGCCGAGGTGA
AGTTCGAGGGCGACACCCTGGTGAACCGCATCGAGCTGAAGGGCATCGACTTCAAGGAGGACGGCAACAT
CCTGGGGCACAAGCTGGAGTACAACTACAACAGCCACAACGTCTATATCATGGCCGACAAGCAGAAGAAC
GGCATCAAGGTGAACTTCAAGATCCGCCACAACATCGAGGACGGCAGCGTGCAGCTCGCCGACCACTACC
AGCAGAACACCCCCATCGGCGACGGCCCCGTGCTGCTGCCCGACAACCACTACCTGAGCACCCAGTCCAA
GCTGAGCAAAGACCCCAACGAGAAGCGCGATCACATGGTCCTGCTGGAGTTCGTGACCGCCGCCGGGATC
ACTCTCGGCATGGACGAGCTGTACAAGGGTGGCGGATTGGAAGTTTTGTTTCAAGGTCCAGGATCTAACG
GCAGCGGAGGGCCGAGCTCTGGCGCACCCCCACCAAGTGGAGGGTCACCTGCCGGGTCCCCAACATCTAC
TGAAGAAGGCACCAGCGAATCCGCAACGCCCGAGTCAGGCCCTGGTACCTCCACAGAACCATCTGAAGGT
AGTGCGCCTGGTTCCCCAGCTGGAAGCCCTACTTCCACCGAAGAAGGCACGTCAACCGAACCAAGTGAAG
GATCTGCCCCTGGGACCAGCACTGAACCATCTGAGGGTGCAGGGAGTGGAAGTCCGTCGGAGAAGACCTT
CAAGCAGCGCCGCACCTTCGGTGAGTGTCGCCGCGAGGGCGGCGGGTGCGGCGGGGCCGGGGTCCGAGCT
GTGGAGGGCGGCAGGGCCTGGGACGCCGTGAGGGGTCGGGGCCGAGCCGGGAGGCCGAGCGGGGCCGGTG
GCTGCCGGCCGGCGGGGCCGAGGGATGCGGGGCCCGGGGCCCCGTGAGGGACCCAGGCCGGGACCGAGCC
GGGAGGGCCAGGGGCTGGTCTGGGCCGGGGCGGCCTGCGGACCTCTCGGAGGCCTGGGAGGAGGCAGCCG
GCGGAGGGCGGGCGGGGGCCGGTGCGCTCGGGGCCCCGGGCCTGCTGAATCACCCCGCGCCCTCCGCGGC
GGGGTGCCTGCCGTACCCCGGCCACCGCCGCCCCCGCAAGCGCGCTGCGGGCGAGGGTCGCGCTTCTGGG
GCCCAACAGCCCCCGGGGCCGCGCTGGGCCGTTCGGCTCTGAAGCGGGGCTGCGCCGGGACCCAGCGCGT
CACCTTCAGGGCTGGTTTTCCCCGTCAGAAGACCGTCAGTGAAGGCTAGGTGGAGGCTCAGTGATGATAA
GTCTGCGATGGTGGATGCATGTGTCATGGTCATAGCTGTTTCCTGTGTGAAATTGTTATCCGCTCAGAGG
GCACAATCCTATTCCGCGCTATCCGACAATCTCCAAGACATTAGGTGGAGTTCAGTTCGGCGTATGGCAT
ATGTCGCTGGAAAGAACATGTGAGCAAAAGGCCAGCAAAAGGCCAGGAACCGTAAAAAGGCCGCGTTGCT
GGCGTTTTTCCATAGGCTCCGCCCCCCTGACGAGCATCACAAAAATCGACGCTCAAGTCAGAGGTGGCGA
AACCCGACAGGACTATAAAGATACCAGGCGTTTCCCCCTGGAAGCTCCCTCGTGCGCTCTCCTGTTCCGA
CCCTGCCGCTTACCGGATACCTGTCCGCCTTTCTCCCTTCGGGAAGCGTGGCGCTTTCTCATAGCTCACG
CTGTAGGTATCTCAGTTCGGTGTAGGTCGTTCGCTCCAAGCTGGGCTGTGTGCACGAACCCCCCGTTCAG
CCCGACCGCTGCGCCTTATCCGGTAACTATCGTCTTGAGTCCAACCCGGTAAGACACGACTTATCGCCAC
TGGCAGCAGCCACTGGTAACAGGATTAGCAGAGCGAGGTATGTAGGCGGTGCTACAGAGTTCTTGAAGTG
GTGGCCTAACTACGGCTACACTAGAAGAACAGTATTTGGTATCTGCGCTCTGCTGAAGCCAGTTACCTTC
GGAAAAAGAGTTGGTAGCTCTTGATCCGGCAAACAAACCACCGCTGGTAGCGGTGGTTTTTTTGTTTGCA
AGCAGCAGATTACGCGCAGAAAAAAAGGATCTCAAGAAGATCCTTTGATCTTTTCTACGGGGTCTGACGC
TCTATTCAACAAASCYGCTTTTTTGTACAAACTTGTTGATAATGGCAATTCAAGGATCTTCACCTAGATC
CTTTTAAATTAAAAATGAAGTTTTAAATCAATCTAAAGTATATATGAGTAAACTTGGTCTGACAGTTACC
AATGCTTAATCAGTGAGGCACCTATCTCAGCGATCTGTCTATTTCGTTCATCCATAGTTGCCTGACTCCC
CGTCGTGTAGATAACTACGATACGGGAGGGCTTACCATCTGGCCCCAGTGCTGCAATGATACCGCGAGAG
CCACGCTCACCGGCTCCAGATTTATCAGCAATAAACCAGCCAGCCGGAAGGGCCGAGCGCAGAAGTGGTC
CTGCAACTTTATCCGCCTCCATCCAGTCTATTAATTGTTGCCGGGAAGCTAGAGTAAGTAGTTCGCCAGT
TAATAGTTTGCGCAACGTTGTTGCCATTGCTACAGGCATCGTGGTGTCACGCTCGTCGTTTGGTATGGCT
TCATTCAGCTCCGGTTCCCAACGATCAAGGCGAGTTACATGATCCCCCATGTTGTGCAAAAAAGCGGTTA
GCTCCTTCGGTCCTCCGATCGTTGTCAGAAGTAAGTTGGCCGCAGTGTTATCACTCATGGTTATGGCAGC
ACTGCATAATTCTCTTACTGTCATGCCATCCGTAAGATGCTTTTCTGTGACTGGTGAGTACTCAACCAA
Features (pLannotate 1.2.2; 9 found; start..end, strand, type, name):
    298..402     -  promoter       AmpR promoter: bla
    489..532     -  CDS            lacZα (fragment): LacZα fragment of β-galactosidase; lacZ fragment
    594..637     -  CDS            lacZα (fragment): LacZα fragment of β-galactosidase; lacZ fragment
   1278..1304    +  CDS            3xHA (fragment): three tandem HA epitope tags
   1344..2057    +  CDS            mEGFP: mEGFP is a basic (constitutively fluorescent) green fluorescent protein published in 2002, derived from Aequorea victoria. It has moderate acid sensitivity.
   2364..2400    +  CDS            LC3B (fragment): human LC3 protein; MAP1LC3B; Atg8 family member found on autophagosomes
   3157..3745    -  rep_origin     ori: high-copy-number ColE1/pMB1/pBR322/pUC origin of replication
   3797..3815    -  protein_bind   attB1 (fragment): mutant version of attB; core recombination site for the Gateway® BP reaction BP Clonase™
   3916..297     -  CDS            AmpR (across the origin): β-lactamase; bla; confers resistance to ampicillin, carbenicillin, and related antibiotics
