[The description below was written by a language model from this plasmid's Addgene catalogue record and pLannotate feature annotations shown in this document.]
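Description:
pML460_MAP1LC3B-N-term_XTEN80-mEGFP-3xHA_pTMPLT is a CRISPR homology-directed repair donor plasmid of 4,479 bp, built by Golden Gate assembly in the pTwist Amp High Copy backbone. It is maintained in E. coli through a high-copy ColE1/pUC-type origin and selected with ampicillin via the β-lactamase gene and its native bla promoter. The short lacZα fragments and the partial attB1 site picked up by annotation appear to be backbone remnants, with no stated role in the design.

The payload is a knock-in cassette flanked by human MAP1LC3B homology arms, designed to insert a tag at the N terminus of the endogenous LC3B coding sequence. The annotated features run from an HA epitope segment (detected only as a fragment of 3xHA) to a complete mEGFP open reading frame. A gap then follows, which presumably holds the XTEN80 flexible linker named in the title although it is not annotated. After it comes a short stretch matching the start of LC3B, which marks the beginning of the downstream homology arm. No mammalian promoter or polyadenylation signal is annotated. This fits a template meant to place the tag in frame at the native locus, so that the fusion protein is expressed under endogenous MAP1LC3B regulation. The plasmid carries no annotated Cas9 or guide RNA element, so the nuclease and guide would have to be supplied separately.

LC3B is an Atg8-family protein found on autophagosomes, and the tagged allele serves as an endogenous organelle marker. mEGFP allows live or fixed fluorescence imaging, while the HA epitopes provide a handle for affinity capture of the labelled compartment for mass spectrometry, in line with the record's stated purpose.
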