Addgene plasmid #227901: pML460_MAP1LC3B-N-term_XTEN80-mEGFP-3xHA_pTMPLT
Purpose: Homology repair template for genome engineering. Organelle endogenous marker expressing GFP and epitope tags for mass spectrometry.
Depositing lab: Manuel Leonetti. Depositing organization: Chan Zuckerberg Biohub. Publication: Global organelle profiling reveals subcellular localization and remodeling at proteome scale. Hein MY, Peng D, Todorova V, McCarthy F, Kim K, Liu C, Savy L, Januel C, Baltazar-Nunez R, Sekhar M, Vaid S, Bax S, Vangipuram M, Burgess J, Njoya L, Wang E, Ivanov IE, Byrum JR, Pradeep S, Gonzalez CG, Aniseia Y, Creery JS, McMorrow AH, Sunshine S, Yeung-Levy S, DeFelice BC, Mehta SB, Itzhak DN, Elias JE, Leonetti MD. Cell. 2024 Dec 26:S0092-8674(24)01344-8. doi: 10.1016/j.cell.2024.11.028. PubMed 39742809.
Backbone
  Vector backbone: pTwist Amp High Copy
  Backbone manufacturer: Twist Biosciences
  Vector type: CRISPR
Growth in bacteria
  Bacterial resistance: Ampicillin, 100 μg/mL
  Growth temperature: 37°C
  Growth strain: DH5alpha
  Copy number: High Copy
Gene/Insert
  Gene/Insert name: MAP1LC3B homology arms with XTEN80-mEGFP-3xHA for insertion at N terminus
  Species: H. sapiens (human)
  Cloning method: Golden Gate
Terms and licenses: Academic/Nonprofit Terms; Industry Terms: Not Available to Industry
How to cite: pML460_MAP1LC3B-N-term_XTEN80-mEGFP-3xHA_pTMPLT was a gift from Manuel Leonetti (Addgene plasmid # 227901 ; http://n2t.net/addgene:227901 ; RRID:Addgene_227901)
